Addgene plasmid #72320: pCH117
Purpose: (Empty Backbone) Pcin/tet-w reporter plasmid
Depositing lab: Matthew Bennett. Depositing organization: Rice University. Publication: SYNTHETIC BIOLOGY. Emergent genetic oscillations in a synthetic microbial consortium. Chen Y, Kim JK, Hirning AJ, Josic K, Bennett MR. Science. 2015 Aug 28;349(6251):986-9. doi: 10.1126/science.aaa3794. PubMed 26315440.
Backbone
  Vector backbone: PMB1+ROP
  Vector type: Bacterial Expression
  Promoter: Pcin/tet-w
Growth in bacteria
  Bacterial resistance: Kanamycin, 50 μg/mL
  Growth temperature: 37°C
  Growth strain: DH5alpha
  Copy number: Low Copy
Gene/Insert
  Cloning method: Restriction Enzyme
Terms and licenses: Academic/Nonprofit Terms; Industry Terms: Not Available to Industry
Depositor comments: T203Y mutant from sfGFP
How to cite: pCH117 was a gift from Matthew Bennett (Addgene plasmid # 72320 ; http://n2t.net/addgene:72320 ; RRID:Addgene_72320)
