[The description below was written by a language model from this plasmid's Addgene catalogue record and pLannotate feature annotations shown in this document.]
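Description:
pCH117 is a 3,950 bp bacterial expression plasmid built as a fluorescent reporter for the hybrid promoter Pcin/tet-w, and it is catalogued as an empty backbone. It replicates in E. coli from a pMB1-type origin accompanied by the rop gene, whose product holds the plasmid at a low copy number, in line with the catalogue's "low copy" designation. Remnants of the pBR322/ColE1 mobility region (bom and a fragment of mbeC) sit next to the origin. Selection is by kanamycin through an aph(3')-Ia aminoglycoside phosphotransferase gene, which is oriented opposite to the reporter.

The payload is a superfolder GFP-derived coding sequence followed by the phage T7 early (T7Te) terminator. The depositor notes that the reporter carries a T203Y substitution relative to sfGFP, a change generally associated with yellow-shifted GFP variants, although the automated annotation labels it simply as superfolder GFP. Just upstream of the reporter, the annotation picks up short fragments matching the PLtetO-1 promoter. These are consistent with tet operator elements within the Pcin/tet-w promoter, whose name suggests joint control by a cin quorum-sensing input and TetR. The record does not spell out the promoter's architecture or what the "w" suffix means.

A further PLtetO-1 fragment and a short region matched to a Myc epitope and an N-Myc homologue lie further upstream. Their role is not explained in the record, and the N-Myc call may be an incidental homology hit. The associated publication concerns emergent genetic oscillations in a synthetic microbial consortium, so the plasmid presumably reads out promoter activity in such engineered signalling circuits.
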