Features (pLannotate 1.2.2; 13 found; start..end, strand, type, name):
     67..87      +  promoter       PLtetO-1 promoter (fragment): modified phage lambda PL promoter with tet operator sites (Lutz and Bujard, 1997)
    100..318     +  CDS            N-MYC2 (fragment): MYC2_MARMO - Protein inferred from homology: Swiss-Prot protein existence level 3. From Marmota monax (Woodchuck).
    286..315     +  CDS            Myc: Myc (human c-Myc proto-oncogene) epitope tag
    469..500     +  promoter       PLtetO-1 promoter (fragment): modified phage lambda PL promoter with tet operator sites (Lutz and Bujard, 1997)
    499..518     +  promoter       PLtetO-1 promoter (fragment): modified phage lambda PL promoter with tet operator sites (Lutz and Bujard, 1997)
    601..1314    +  CDS            superfolder GFP: GFP variant that folds robustly even when fused to poorly folded proteins (Pédelacq et al., 2006)
   1466..1493    +  terminator     T7Te terminator: phage T7 early transcription terminator
   1576..1633    +  promoter       AmpR promoter (fragment): bla
   1642..2457    -  CDS            KanR: aminoglycoside phosphotransferase; aph(3')-Ia; confers resistance to kanamycin in bacteria or G418 (Geneticin®) in eukaryotes
   2579..3167    +  rep_origin     ori: high-copy-number ColE1/pMB1/pBR322/pUC origin of replication
   3353..3495    -  misc_feature   bom: basis of mobility region from pBR322
   3597..3788    -  CDS            rop: Rop protein, which maintains plasmids at low copy number; rop
   3829..3939    +  CDS            mbeC (fragment): MBEC_ECOLX - Experimental evidence at protein level: Swiss-Prot protein existence level 1. Required for efficient mobilization of ColE1 plasmid and is thus essential to promote the specific transfer of the plasmid during conjugation. Probably functions by inducing DNA bending, helping the MbeA relaxase to melt the DNA around the nic site and cleave the phosphodiester bond. Binds specifically double-stranded DNA (dsDNA) containing the ColE1 oriT but does not recognize the inverted repeat (IR). From Escherichia coli.
>Addgene plasmid #72320 | pCH117 | depositor full sequence | sequence record 131950 | pCH117 sequence 3950 bps
AGTGCGCTCGAGCTTCCCAACCTTACCAGAGGGCGCCCCAGCTGGCAATTCCGACGTCTGTGTGGATCCC
TATCAGTGATAGAGATTCACACAGGGCCCTCGGACACCGAGGAGAATGTCAAGAGGCGAACACACAACGT
CTTGGAGCGCCAGAGGAGGAACGAGCTAAAACGGAGCTTTTTTGCCCTGCGTGACCAGATCCCGGAGTTG
GAAAACAATGAAAAGGCCCCCAAGGTAGTTATCCTTAAAAAAGCCACAGCATACATCCTGTCCGTCCAAG
CAGAGGAGCAAAAGCTCATTTCTGAAGAGGACTTGTTGCGGAAACGACGAGAACAGTTGAAACACAAACT
TGAACAGCTACGGAACTCTTGTGCGTAAGGAAAAGTAAGGAAAACGATTCCTTCTAACAGAAATGTCCTG
AGCAATCACCTATGAACTGTCGAGGGGGCCTATCTGAGGGAATTTACTTCCCTATCAGTGATAGAGATAC
TGAGCACATCCCTATCAGTGATAGAGATGCATGCCACTTAAAAAGGAGATCAACAATGAAAGCAATTTTC
GTACTGAAACATCTTAATCATGCTAAGGAGAAATACTAGTATGCGTAAAGGCGAAGAGCTGTTCACTGGT
GTCGTCCCTATTCTGGTGGAACTGGATGGTGATGTCAACGGTCATAAGTTTTCCGTGCGTGGCGAGGGTG
AAGGTGACGCAACTAATGGTAAACTGACGCTGAAGTTCATCTGTACTACTGGTAAACTGCCGGTACCTTG
GCCGACTCTGGTAACGACGCTGACTTATGGTGTTCAGTGCTTTGCTCGTTATCCGGACCATATGAAGCAG
CATGACTTCTTCAAGTCCGCCATGCCGGAAGGCTATGTGCAGGAACGCACGATTTCCTTTAAGGATGACG
GCACGTACAAAACGCGTGCGGAAGTGAAATTTGAAGGCGATACCCTGGTAAACCGCATTGAGCTGAAAGG
CATTGACTTTAAAGAAGACGGCAATATCCTGGGCCATAAGCTGGAATACAATTTTAACAGCCACAATGTT
TACATCACCGCCGATAAACAAAAAAATGGCATTAAAGCGAATTTTAAAATTCGCCACAACGTGGAGGATG
GCAGCGTGCAGCTGGCTGATCACTACCAGCAAAACACTCCAATCGGTGATGGTCCTGTTCTGCTGCCAGA
CAATCACTATCTGAGCTACCAAAGCGTTCTGTCTAAAGATCCGAACGAGAAACGCGATCATATGGTTCTG
CTGGAGTTCGTAACCGCAGCGGGCATCACGCATGGTATGGATGAACTGTACAAATGATGAAGCTTCCCCT
ACGTGCTGCTGAAGTTGCCCGCAACAGAGAGTGGAACCAACCGGTGATACCACGATACTATGACTGAGAG
TCAACGCCATGAGCGGCCTCATTTCTTATTCTGAGTTACAACAGTCCGCACCGCTGTCTCACACTGGCTC
ACCTTCGGGTGGGCCTTTCTGCGTTTATATACTAGAGAGAGAATATAAAAAGCCAGATTATTAATCCGGC
TTTTTTATTATTTCCTAGCTAGCCGGGGAAATGTGCGCGGAACCCCTATTTGTTTATTTTTCTAAATACA
TTCAAATATGTATCCGCTCATGAATTAATTCTTAGAAAAACTCATCGAGCATCAAATGAAACTGCAATTT
ATTCATATCAGGATTATCAATACCATATTTTTGAAAAAGCCGTTTCTGTAATGAAGGAGAAAACTCACCG
AGGCAGTTCCATAGGATGGCAAGATCCTGGTATCGGTCTGCGATTCCGACTCGTCCAACATCAATACAAC
CTATTAATTTCCCCTCGTCAAAAATAAGGTTATCAAGTGAGAAATCACCATGAGTGACGACTGAATCCGG
TGAGAATGGCAAAAGTTTATGCATTTCTTTCCAGACTTGTTCAACAGGCCAGCCATTACGCTCGTCATCA
AAATCACTCGCATCAACCAAACCGTTATTCATTCGTGATTGCGCCTGAGCGAGACGAAATACGCGATCGC
TGTTAAAAGGACAATTACAAACAGGAATCGAATGCAACCGGCGCAGGAACACTGCCAGCGCATCAACAAT
ATTTTCACCTGAATCAGGATATTCTTCTAATACCTGGAATGCTGTTTTCCCGGGGATCGCAGTGGTGAGT
AACCATGCATCATCAGGAGTACGGATAAAATGCTTGATGGTCGGAAGAGGCATAAATTCCGTCAGCCAGT
TTAGTCTGACCATCTCATCTGTAACATCATTGGCAACGCTACCTTTGCCATGTTTCAGAAACAACTCTGG
CGCATCGGGCTTCCCATACAATCGATAGATTGTCGCACCTGATTGCCCGACATTATCGCGAGCCCATTTA
TACCCATATAAATCAGCATCCATGTTGGAATTTAATCGCGGCCTAGAGCAAGACGTTTCCCGTTGAATAT
GGCTCATAACACCCCTTGTATTACTGTTTATGTAAGCAGACAGTTTTATTGTTCATGACCAAAATCCCTT
AACGTGAGTTTTCGTTCCACTGAGCGTCAGACCCCGTAGAAAAGATCAAAGGATCTTCTTGAGATCCTTT
TTTTCTGCGCGTAATCTGCTGCTTGCAAACAAAAAAACCACCGCTACCAGCGGTGGTTTGTTTGCCGGAT
CAAGAGCTACCAACTCTTTTTCCGAAGGTAACTGGCTTCAGCAGAGCGCAGATACCAAATACTGTCCTTC
TAGTGTAGCCGTAGTTAGGCCACCACTTCAAGAACTCTGTAGCACCGCCTACATACCTCGCTCTGCTAAT
CCTGTTACCAGTGGCTGCTGCCAGTGGCGATAAGTCGTGTCTTACCGGGTTGGACTCAAGACGATAGTTA
CCGGATAAGGCGCAGCGGTCGGGCTGAACGGGGGGTTCGTGCACACAGCCCAGCTTGGAGCGAACGACCT
ACACCGAACTGAGATACCTACAGCGTGAGCTATGAGAAAGCGCCACGCTTCCCGAAGGGAGAAAGGCGGA
CAGGTATCCGGTAAGCGGCAGGGTCGGAACAGGAGAGCGCACGAGGGAGCTTCCAGGGGGAAACGCCTGG
TATCTTTATAGTCCTGTCGGGTTTCGCCACCTCTGACTTGAGCGTCGATTTTTGTGATGCTCGTCAGGGG
GGCGGAGCCTATGGAAAAACGCCAGCAACGCGGCCTTTTTACGGTTCCTGGCCTTTTGCTGGCCTTTTGC
TCACATGTTCTTTCCTGCGTTATCCCCTGATTCTGTGGATAACCGTATTACCGCCTTTGAGTGAGCTGAT
ACCGCTCGCCGCAGCCGAACGACCGAGCGCAGCGAGTCAGTGAGCGAGGAAGCGGAAGAGCGCCTGATGC
GGTATTTTCTCCTTACGCATCTGTGCGGTATTTCACACCGCATATATGGTGCACTCTCAGTACAATCTGC
TCTGATGCCGCATAGTTAAGCCAGTATACACTCCGCTATCGCTACGTGACTGGGTCATGGCTGCGCCCCG
ACACCCGCCAACACCCGCTGACGCGCCCTGACGGGCTTGTCTGCTCCCGGCATCCGCTTACAGACAAGCT
GTGACCGTCTCCGGGAGCTGCATGTGTCAGAGGTTTTCACCGTCATCACCGAAACGCGCGAGGCAGCTGC
GGTAAAGCTCATCAGCGTGGTCGTGAAGCGATTCACAGATGTCTGCCTGTTCATCCGCGTCCAGCTCGTT
GAGTTTCTCCAGAAGCGTTAATGTCTGGCTTCTGATAAAGCGGGCCATGTTAAGGGCGGTTTTTTCCTGT
TTGGTCACTGATGCCTCCGTGTAAGGGGGATTTCTGTTCATGGGGGTAATGATACCGATGAAACGAGAGA
GGATGCTCACGATACGGGTTACTGATGATGAACATGCCCGGTTACTGGAACGTTGTGAGGGTAAACAACT
GGCGGTATGGATGCGGCGGGACCAGAGCTC
