>Addgene plasmid #72320 | pCH117 | addgene partial sequence | sequence record 142008 | pGP 5'-GGGGGATTTCTGTTCATGGGGG-3'
TCGGGTTACTGATGATGAACATGCCCGGTTACTGGAACGTTGTGAGGGTAAACAACTGGCGGTATGGATG
CGGCGGGACCAGAGCTCAGTGCGCTCGAGCTTCCCAACCTTACCAGAGGGCGCCCCAGCTGGCAATTCCG
ACGTCTGTGTGGATCCCTATCAGTGATAGAGATTCACACAGGGCCCTCGGACACCGAGGAGAATGTCAAG
AGGCGAACACACAACGTCTTGGAGCGCCAGAGGAGGAACGAGCTAAAACGGAGCTTTTTTGCCCTGCGTG
ACCAGATCCCGGAGTTGGAAAACAATGAAAAGGCCCCCAAGGTAGTTATCCTTAAAAAAGCCACAGCATA
CATCCTGTCCGTCCAAGCAGAGGAGCAAAAGCTCATTTCTGAAGAGGACTTGTTGCGGAAACGACGAGAA
CAGTTGAAACACAAACTTGAACAGCTACGGAACTCTTGTGCGTAAGGAAAAGTAAGGAAAACGATTCCTT
CTAACAGAAATGTCCTGAGCAATCACCTATGAACTGTCGAGGGGGCCTATCTGAGGGAATTTACTTCCCT
ATCAGTGATAGAGATACTGAGCACATCCCTATCAGTGATAGAGATGCATGCCACTTAAAAAGGAGATCAA
CAATGAAAGCAATTTTCGTACTGAAACATCTTAATCATGCTAAGGAGAAATACTAGTATGCGTAAAGGCG
AAGAGCTGTTCACTGGTGTCGTCCCTATTCTGGTGGAACTG
