>Addgene plasmid #72320 | pCH117 | addgene partial sequence | sequence record 142009 | KanR2-F 5'-GAACTGCCTCGGTGAGTTTT-3'
ATATGGTATTGATAATCCTGATATGAATAAATTGCAGTTTCATTTGATGCTCGATGAGTTTTTCTAAGAA
TTAATTCATGAGCGGATACATATTTGAATGTATTTAGAAAAATAAACAAATAGGGGTTCCGCGCACATTT
CCCCGGCTAGCTAGGAAATAATAAAAAAGCCGGATTAATAATCTGGCTTTTTATATTCTCTCTCTAGTAT
ATAAACGCAGAAAGGCCCACCCGAAGGTGAGCCAGTGTGAGACAGCGGTGCGGACTGTTGTAACTCAGAA
TAAGAAATGAGGCCGCTCATGGCGTTGACTCTCAGTCATAGTATCGTGGTATCACCGGTTGGTTCCACTC
TCTGTTGCGGGCAACTTCAGCAGCACGTAGGGGAAGCTTCATCATTTGTACAGTTCATCCATACCATGCG
TGATGCCCGCTGCGGTTACGAACTCCAGCAGAACCATATGATCGCGTTTCTCGTTCGGATCTTTAGACAG
AACGCTTTGGTAGCTCAGATAGTGATTGTCTGGCAGCAGAACAGGACCATCACCGATTGGAGTGTTTTGC
TGGTAGTGATCAGCCAGCTGCACGCTGCCATCCTCCACGTTGTGGCGAATTTTAAAATTCGCTTTAATGC
CATTTTTTTGTTTATCGGCGGTGATGTAAACATTGTGGCTGTTAAAATTGTATTCCAGCTTATGGCCCAG
GATATTGCCGTCTTCTTTAAAGTCAATGCCTTTCAGCTCAATGCGGTTTACCAGGGTATCGCCTTCAAAT
TTCACTTCCGCACGCGTTT
